Addgene plasmid #178926: BASIC_SEVA_39.10
Purpose: BASIC DNA assembly vector
Depositing lab: Paul Freemont. Depositing organization: Imperial College London. Publication: basicsynbio and the BASIC SEVA collection: software and vectors for an established DNA assembly method. Haines MC, Carling B, Marshall J, Shenshin VA, Baldwin GS, Freemont P, Storch M. Synth Biol (Oxf). 2022 Oct 11;7(1):ysac023. doi: 10.1093/synbio/ysac023. eCollection 2022. PubMed 36381610.
Backbone
  Vector backbone: BASIC_SEVA_39.10
  Backbone size w/o insert (bp): 2510
  Vector type: Synthetic Biology
Growth in bacteria
  Bacterial resistance: Chloramphenicol, 25 μg/mL
  Growth temperature: 37°C
  Growth strain: DH5alpha
  Copy number: Low Copy
Gene/Insert
  Gene/Insert name: mScarlet counter-selection cassette
  Species: Synthetic
  Insert size (bp): 878
  Cloning method: Unknown
  Sequencing primers: 5′ ggcggcggatttgtcctac; 3′ ggtgagaatccaggggtcc
Depositor comments: Cloning method: BASIC DNA assembly . Please visit https://www.biorxiv.org/content/10.1101/2022.01.06.446575v2 for bioRxiv preprint.
How to cite: BASIC_SEVA_39.10 was a gift from Paul Freemont (Addgene plasmid # 178926 ; http://n2t.net/addgene:178926 ; RRID:Addgene_178926)
