[The description below was written by a language model from this plasmid's Addgene catalogue record and pLannotate feature annotations shown in this document.]
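Description:
BASIC_SEVA_39.10 is a small bacterial cloning vector from a collection of SEVA-style backbones adapted as acceptors for BASIC (Biopart Assembly Standard for Idempotent Cloning) DNA assembly. The sequenced plasmid is 3,388 nt, which matches the recorded 2,510 bp backbone plus the 878 bp insert. It is propagated in E. coli and selected with chloramphenicol through a cat gene, encoding chloramphenicol acetyltransferase, driven by its native cat promoter. Replication relies on a ColE1/pMB1-family origin. The annotation tool labels this origin generically as high-copy, but the plasmid also retains the rop gene, whose product lowers copy number, and this fits the catalogue's low-copy designation. A bom (basis of mobility) region from pBR322 and a fragment of mbeC are also annotated next to the origin; they appear to be remnants of the ColE1-type mobilisation region. Lambda t0 and rrnB T1 terminators flank the functional modules and insulate the cargo position from transcription originating in the backbone.

The insert is an mScarlet counter-selection cassette. A sequence annotated as a partial match to the strong constitutive J23119 promoter sits upstream of the mScarlet red fluorescent protein coding sequence. In an assembly vector of this type, such a cassette occupies the site that is replaced by the assembled parts. Colonies carrying the unmodified vector should therefore stay red, while correct assemblies lose the fluorescence, giving a visual screen against background. The BASIC linker or prefix and suffix sequences that define the assembly junctions are not annotated in the feature table, so their positions cannot be stated from this record. The plasmid is intended as a destination backbone for building synthetic biology constructs by BASIC assembly.
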