Features (pLannotate 1.2.2; 10 found; start..end, strand, type, name):
     68..162     +  terminator     lambda t0 terminator: transcription terminator from phage lambda
    210..312     +  promoter       cat promoter: promoter of the E. coli cat gene encoding chloramphenicol acetyltransferase
    313..969     +  CDS            cat: CAT_ECOLX - Experimental evidence at protein level: Swiss-Prot protein existence level 1. This enzyme is an effector of chloramphenicol resistance in bacteria. From Escherichia coli. This protein is used as a marker in many commonly used cloning vectors, such as pACYC184.
   1074..1662    +  rep_origin     ori: high-copy-number ColE1/pMB1/pBR322/pUC origin of replication
   1848..1988    -  misc_feature   bom: basis of mobility region from pBR322
   2090..2281    -  CDS            rop: Rop protein, which maintains plasmids at low copy number; rop
   2322..2432    +  CDS            mbeC (fragment): MBEC_ECOLX - Experimental evidence at protein level: Swiss-Prot protein existence level 1. Required for efficient mobilization of ColE1 plasmid and is thus essential to promote the specific transfer of the plasmid during conjugation. Probably functions by inducing DNA bending, helping the MbeA relaxase to melt the DNA around the nic site and cleave the phosphodiester bond. Binds specifically double-stranded DNA (dsDNA) containing the ColE1 oriT but does not recognize the inverted repeat (IR). From Escherichia coli.
   2461..2547    -  terminator     rrnB T1 terminator: Escherichia coli rrnB; transcription terminator T1 from the E. coli rrnB gene
   2625..2653    +  promoter       J23119 promoter (fragment): bacterial promoter (Registry of Standard Biological Parts BBa J23119)
   2681..3376    +  CDS            mScarlet: mScarlet is a basic (constitutively fluorescent) red fluorescent protein published in 2016, derived from synthetic construct. It has moderate acid sensitivity.
>Addgene plasmid #178926 | BASIC_SEVA_39.10 | addgene full sequence | sequence record 353834 | Addgene NGS Result
GGCTCGGGTAAGAACTCGCACTTCGTGGAAACACTATTATCTGGTGGGTCTCTGTCCACTAGTCTTGGAC
TCCTGTTGATAGATCCAGTAATGACCTCAGAACTCCATCTGGATTTGTTCAGAACGCTCGGTTGCCGCCG
GGCGTTTTTTATTGGTGAGAATCCAGGGGTCCCCAATAATTACGATTTAAATTGGCGAAAATGAGACGTT
GATCGGCACGTAAGAGGTTCCAACTTTCACCATAATGAAATAAGATCACTACCGGGCGTATTTTTTGAGT
TATCGAGATTTTCAGGAGCTAAGGAAGCTAAAATGGAGAAAAAAATCACTGGATATACCACCGTTGATAT
ATCCCAATGGCATCGTAAAGAACATTTTGAGGCATTTCAGTCAGTTGCTCAATGTACCTATAACCAGACC
GTTCAGCTGGATATTACGGCCTTTTTAAAGACCGTAAAGAAAAATAAGCACAAGTTTTATCCGGCCTTTA
TTCACATTCTTGCCCGCCTGATGAATGCTCATCCGGAATTTCGTATGGCAATGAAAGACGGTGAGCTGGT
GATATGGGATAGTGTTCACCCTTGTTACACCGTTTTCCATGAGCAAACTGAAACGTTTTCATCGCTCTGG
AGTGAATACCACGACGATTTCCGGCAGTTTCTACACATATATTCGCAAGATGTGGCGTGTTACGGTGAAA
ACCTGGCCTATTTCCCTAAAGGGTTTATTGAGAATATGTTTTTCGTCTCAGCCAATCCCTGGGTGAGTTT
CACCAGTTTTGATTTAAACGTGGCCAATATGGACAACTTCTTCGCCCCCGTTTTCACCATGGGCAAATAT
TATACGCAAGGCGACAAGGTGCTGATGCCGCTGGCGATTCAGGTTCATCATGCCGTTTGTGATGGCTTCC
ATGTCGGCAGAATGCTTAATGAATTACAACAGTACTGCGATGAGTGGCAGGGCGGGGCGTAATTTGACTT
TTGTCGGCTCGGCCCACTTGTGTGTCTCGTACAATTCTGAGGTCCACACAGATAGTGTCCGGCCGGCCCC
GTAGAAAAGATCAAAGGATCTTCTTGAGATCCTTTTTTTCTGCGCGTAATCTGCTGCTTGCAAACAAAAA
AACCACCGCTACCAGCGGTGGTTTGTTTGCCGGATCAAGAGCTACCAACTCTTTTTCCGAAGGTAACTGG
CTTCAGCAGAGCGCAGATACCAAATACTGTCCTTCTAGTGTAGCCGTAGTTAGGCCACCACTTCAAGAAC
TCTGTAGCACCGCCTACATACCTCGCTCTGCTAATCCTGTTACCAGTGGCTGCTGCCAGTGGCGATAAGT
CGTGTCTTACCGGGTTGGACTCAAGACGATAGTTACCGGATAAGGCGCAGCGGTCGGGCTGAACGGGGGG
TTCGTGCACACAGCCCAGCTTGGAGCGAACGACCTACACCGAACTGAGATACCTACAGCGTGAGCTATGA
GAAAGCGCCACGCTTCCCGAAGGGAGAAAGGCGGACAGGTATCCGGTAAGCGGCAGGGTCGGAACAGGAG
AGCGCACGAGGGAGCTTCCAGGGGGAAACGCCTGGTATCTTTATAGTCCTGTCGGGTTTCGCCACCTCTG
ACTTGAGCGTCGATTTTTGTGATGCTCGTCAGGGGGGCGGAGCCTATGGAAAAACGCCAGCAACGCGGCC
TTTTTACGGTTCCTGGCCTTTTGCTGGCCTTTTGCTCACATGTTCTTTCCTGCGTTATCCCCTGATTCTG
TGGATAACCGTATTACCGCCTTTGAGTGAGCTGATACCGCTCGCCGCAGCCGAACGACCGAGCGCAGCGA
GTCAGTGAGCGAGGAAGCGGAAGAGCGCCTGATGCGGTATTTTCTCCTTACGCATCTGTGCGGTATTTCA
CACCGCATATGGTGCACTCTCAGTACAATCTGCTCTGATGCCGCATAGTTAAGCCAGTATACACTCCGCT
ATCGCTACGTGACTGGGTCATGGCTGCGCCCCGACACCCGCCAACACCCGCTGACGCGCCCTGACGGGCT
TGTCTGCTCCCGGCATCCGCTTACAGACAAGCTGTGACCGTCTCCGGGAGCTGCATGTGTCAGAGGTTTT
CACCGTCATCACCGAAACGCGCGAGGCAGCTGCGGTAAAGCTCATCAGCGTGGTCGTGCAGCGATTCACA
GATGTCTGCCTGTTCATCCGCGTCCAGCTCGTTGAGTTTCTCCAGAAGCGTTAATGTCTGGCTTCTGATA
AAGCGGGCCATGTTAAGGGCGGTTTTTTCCTGTTTGGTCACTGATGCCTCCGTGTAAGGGGGATTTCTGT
TCATGGGGGTAATGATACCGATGAAACGAGAGAGGATGCTCACGATACGGGTTACTGATGATGAACATGC
CCGGTTACTGGAACGTTGTGAGGGTAAACAACTGGCGGTATGGATGCGGCGGGGGCGCGCCCAGCTGTCT
AGGGCGGCGGATTTGTCCTACTCAGGAGAGCGTTCACCGACAAACAACAGATAAAACGAAAGGCCCAGTC
TTTCGACTGAGCCTTTCGTTTTATTTGATGCCTTTAATTAAGGCTCGGGAGACCTATCGGTAATAACAGT
CCAATCTGGTGTAACTTCGGAATCGTCCTTTACGGCTAGCTCAGTCCTAGGTATAGTGCTAGCTACTAGT
GAAAGAGGAGAAATACTAGTATGGTTAGCAAAGGCGAGGCGGTTATCAAGGAGTTTATGCGTTTTAAGGT
TCACATGGAGGGTAGCATGAATGGTCACGAGTTCGAGATCGAGGGTGAAGGCGAGGGTCGTCCGTACGAA
GGCACCCAGACCGCGAAGCTGAAAGTGACCAAGGGTGGCCCGCTGCCGTTCAGCTGGGACATCCTGAGCC
CGCAGTTCATGTATGGCAGCCGTGCGTTTACCAAACACCCGGCGGACATTCCGGATTACTATAAGCAAAG
CTTCCCGGAAGGTTTTAAATGGGAGCGTGTTATGAACTTCGAAGATGGTGGCGCGGTGACCGTTACCCAG
GACACCAGCCTGGAGGATGGCACCCTGATTTACAAGGTGAAACTGCGTGGCACCAACTTTCCGCCGGATG
GTCCGGTTATGCAGAAGAAAACGATGGGTTGGGAAGCGAGCACCGAGCGTCTGTATCCGGAAGATGGCGT
GCTGAAGGGTGATATCAAAATGGCGCTGCGTCTGAAGGACGGTGGCCGTTACCTGGCGGATTTTAAGACC
ACCTATAAAGCGAAGAAACCGGTGCAAATGCCGGGTGCGTACAACGTTGACCGTAAACTGGATATTACCA
GCCACAACGAGGATTATACCGTGGTTGAGCAATATGAGCGTAGCGAGGGTCGCCACAGCACCGGCGGCAT
GGACGAACTGTATAAGGGATCCTAATAA
